>Addgene plasmid #214164 | pMRX-hSTING-dCTT | addgene full sequence | sequence record 429173 | Addgene NGS Result
AGGGGGGTGCACCAAAGAGTCCAAAACGATCGGGATTTTTGGACTCAGGTCGGGCCACAAAAACGGCCCC
CGAAGTCCCTGGGACGTCTCCCAGGGTTGCGGCCGGGTGTTCCGAACTCGTCAGTTCCACCACGGGTCCG
CCAGATACAGAGCTAGTTAGCTAACTAGTACCGACGCAGGCGCATAAAATCAGTCATAGACACTAGACAA
TCGGACAGACACAGATAAGTTGCTGGCCAGCTTACCTCCCGGTGGTGGGTCGGTGGTCCCTGGGCAGGGG
TCTCCCGATCCCGGACGAGCCCCCAAATGAAAGACCCCCGCTGACGGGTAGTCAATCACTCAGAGGAGAC
CCTCCCAAGGAACAGCGAGACCACAAGTCGGATGCAACTGCAAGAGGGTTTATTGGATACACGGGTACCC
GGGCGACTCAGTCAATCGGAGGACTGGCGCGCCGAGTGAGGGGTTGTGGGCTCTTTTATTGAGCTCGGGG
AGCAGAAGCGCGCGAACAGAAGCGAGAAGCGAACTGATTGGTTAGTTCAAATAAGGCACAGGGTCATTTC
AGGTCCTTGGGGCACCCTGGAAACATCTGATGGTTCTCTAGCATGGTAATAGCGATGACTAATACGTAGA
TGTACTGCCAAGTAGGAAAGTCCCATAAGGTCATGTACTGGGCATAATGCCAGGCGGGCCATTTACCGTC
ATTGACGTCAATAGGGGGCGTACTTGGCATATGATACACTTGATGTACTGCCAAGTGGGCAGTTTACCGT
AAATACTCCACCCATTGACGTCAATGGAAAGTCCCTATTGGCGTTACTATGGGAACATACGTCATTATTG
ACGTCAATGGGCGGGGGTCGTTGGGCGGTCAGCCAGGCGGGCCATTTACCGTAAGTTATGTAACGCGGAA
CTCCATATATGGGCTATGAACTAATGACCCCGTAATTGATTACTATTAATAACTAGTCAATAATCAATGT
CAACATGGCGGTAATGTTGGACATGAGCCAATATAAATGTACATATTATGATATGGATACAACGTATGCA
ATGGGCCAAGCTCCTCGAGTGAAGACGAAAGGGCCTCGTGATACGCCTATTTTTATAGGTTAATGTCATG
ATAATAATGGTTTCTTAGACGTCAGGTGGCACTTTTCGGGGAAATGTGCGCGGAACCCCTATTTGTTTAT
TTTTCTAAATACATTCAAATATGTATCCGCTCATGAGACAATAACCCTGATAAATGCTTCAATAATATTG
AAAAAGGAAGAGTATGAGTATTCAACATTTCCGTGTCGCCCTTATTCCCTTTTTTGCGGCATTTTGCCTT
CCTGTTTTTGCTCACCCAGAAACGCTGGTGAAAGTAAAAGATGCTGAAGATCAGTTGGGTGCACGAGTGG
GTTACATCGAACTGGATCTCAACAGCGGTAAGATCCTTGAGAGTTTTCGCCCCGAAGAACGTTTTCCAAT
GATGAGCACTTTTAAAGTTCTGCTATGTGGCGCGGTATTATCCCGTGTTGACGCCGGGCAAGAGCAACTC
GGTCGCCGCATACACTATTCTCAGAATGACTTGGTTGAGTACTCACCAGTCACAGAAAAGCATCTTACGG
ATGGCATGACAGTAAGAGAATTATGCAGTGCTGCCATAACCATGAGTGATAACACTGCGGCCAACTTACT
TCTGACAACGATCGGAGGACCGAAGGAGCTAACCGCTTTTTTGCACAACATGGGGGATCATGTAACTCGC
CTTGATCGTTGGGAACCGGAGCTGAATGAAGCCATACCAAACGACGAGCGTGACACCACGATGCCTGTAG
CAATGGCAACAACGTTGCGCAAACTATTAACTGGCGAACTACTTACTCTAGCTTCCCGGCAACAATTAAT
AGACTGGATGGAGGCGGATAAAGTTGCAGGACCACTTCTGCGCTCGGCCCTTCCGGCTGGCTGGTTTATT
GCTGATAAATCTGGAGCCGGTGAGCGTGGGTCTCGCGGTATCATTGCAGCACTGGGGCCAGATGGTAAGC
CCTCCCGTATCGTAGTTATCTACACGACGGGGAGTCAGGCAACTATGGATGAACGAAATAGACAGATCGC
TGAGATAGGTGCCTCACTGATTAAGCATTGGTAACTGTCAGACCAAGTTTACTCATATATACTTTAGATT
GATTTGCGGCCGGCCGCAAAAGGATCTAGGTGAAGATCCTTTTTGATAATCTCATGACCAAAATCCCTTA
ACGTGAGTTTTCGTTCCACTGAGCGTCAGACCCCGTAGAAAAGATCAAAGGATCTTCTTGAGATCCTTTT
TTTCTGCGCGTAATCTGCTGCTTGCAAACAAAAAAACCACCGCTACCAGCGGTGGTTTGTTTGCCGGATC
AAGAGCTACCAACTCTTTTTCCGAAGGTAACTGGCTTCAGCAGAGCGCAGATACCAAATACTGTTCTTCT
AGTGTAGCCGTAGTTAGGCCACCACTTCAAGAACTCTGTAGCACCGCCTACATACCTCGCTCTGCTAATC
CTGTTACCAGTGGCTGCTGCCAGTGGCGATAAGTCGTGTCTTACCGGGTTGGACTCAAGACGATAGTTAC
CGGATAAGGCGCAGCGGTCGGGCTGAACGGGGGGTTCGTGCACACAGCCCAGCTTGGAGCGAACGACCTA
CACCGAACTGAGATACCTACAGCGTGAGCTATGAGAAAGCGCCACGCTTCCCGAAGGGAGAAAGGCGGAC
AGGTATCCGGTAAGCGGCAGGGTCGGAACAGGAGAGCGCACGAGGGAGCTTCCAGGGGGAAACGCCTGGT
ATCTTTATAGTCCTGTCGGGTTTCGCCACCTCTGACTTGAGCGTCGATTTTTGTGATGCTCGTCAGGGGG
GCGGAGCCTATGGAAAAACGCCAGCAACGCGGCCTTTTTACGGTTCCTGGCCTTTTGCTGGCCTTTTGCT
CACATGTTCTTTCCTGCGTTATCCCCTGATTCTGTGGATAACCGTATTACCGCCTTTGAGTGAGCTGATA
CCGCTCGCCGCAGCCGAACGACCGAGCGCAGCGAGTCAGTGAGCGAGGAAGCGGAAGAGCGCCCAATACG
CAAACCGCCTCTCCCCGCGCGTTGGCCGATTCATTAATGCAACTATGGCCATTTAATGTAAATACTTAAG
AAAAAAAACCAAATTAATTTTGATACATGCTGCATGTGAAAGACCCCCGCTGACGGGTAGTCAATCACTC
AGAGGAGACCCTCCCAAGGAACAGCGAGACCACAAGTCGGATGCAACTGCAAGAGGGTTTATTGGATACA
CGGGTACCCGGGCGACTCAGTCAATCGGAGGACTGGCGCGCCGAGTGAGGGGTTGTGGGCTCTTTTATTG
AGCTCGGGGAGCAGAAGCGCGCGAACAGAAGCGAGAAGCGAACTGATTGGTTAGTTCAAATAAGGCACAG
GGTCATTTCAGGTCCTTGGGGCACCCTGGAAACATCTGATGGTTCTCTAGAAACTGCTGAGGGCTGGACC
GCATCTGGGGACCATCTGTTCTTGGCCCTGAGCCGGGGCAGGAACTGCTTACCACAGATATCCTGTTTGG
CCCATATTCAGCTGTTCCATCTGTTCTTGGCCCTGAGCCGGGGCAGGAACTGCTTACCACAGATATCCTG
TTTGGCCCATATTCAGCTGTTCCATCTGTTCCTGACCTTGATCTGAACTTCTCTATTCTCAGTTATGTAT
TTTTCCATGCCTTGCAAAATGGCGTTACTTAAGCTAGCTTGCCAAACCTACAGGTGGGGTCTTTCATTCC
CCCCTTTTTCTGGAGACTAAATAAAATCTTTTATTTTATCGTCGACTTTTAATTTCGGGTATATTTGAGT
GGAATGAGTTCTTCAATCGTAGTTTTGACTAACTTGCCATTCATTTCTATTAACACAAAACAATCTGGTG
CATAGTCTGAAATCAACTCCCTACACATACCACAAGGACTTACCACTCGAATACTTCTATCTACTTCGTC
AGAATAAGGGTGTCTAACAGCTACAATCGTGTCAAAATCCTTTTGTCCATTCGAAACTGCACTACCAATC
GCAATGGCTTCTGCACAAACAGTTACTCGTCCTATATACGCTTCAATATGTACTGCCGAAATGATTTCTC
CTGTTTTCGTACGAATTGCCGCTCCCACATGATGTTTATTATCCTCATAAAGCATTGTAATCTTCTCTGT
CGCTACTTCTACTAATTCTAGATCTTGTTGAGAAATGTTAAATGTTTTCATGACCATGGTATTATCGTGT
TTTTCAAAGGAAAACCACGTCCCCGTGGTTCGGGGGGCCTAGACGTTTTTTTAACCTCGACTAAACACAT
GTAAAGCATGTGCACCGAGGCCCCAGATCAGATCCCATACAATGGGGTACCTTCTGGGCATCCTTCAGCC
CCTTGTTGAATACGCTTGAGGAGAGCCATTTGACTCTTTCCACAACTATCCAACTCACAACGTGGCACTG
GGGTTGTGCCGCCTTTGCAGGTGTATCTTATACACGTGGCTTTTGGCCGCAGAGGCACCTGTCGCCAGGT
GGGGGGTTCCGCTGCCTGCAAAGGGTCGCTACAGACGTTGTTTGTCTTCAAGAAGCTTCCAGAGGAACTG
CTTCCTTCACGACATTCAACAGACCTTGCATTCCTTTGGCGAGAGGGGAAAGACCCCTAGGAATGCTCGT
CAAGAAGACAGGGCCAGGTTTCCGGGCCCTCACATTGCCAAAAGACGGCAATATGGTGGAAAATAACATA
TAGACAAACGCACACCGGCCTTATTCCAAGCGGCTTCGGCCAGTAACGTTAGGGGGGGGGGGCGGAATTG
ATCCCGCTAGAGGGAAACCGTTGCTAGCTTAAGTTAGTTAACAATTGTTACCGCGGCCGGCATGCATGAC
CATGATTACGCCAAGTATCGATTCCACGCGTTCCTGCGGCCGCTCATTCCTTTTCCTCCTGCCGCAGGTG
CCGGAGAACCTCCTGGGACAGCGAGAAGCTGCTGTCATCTGCAGGTTCCTGGTAGGCAATGAGGCGGCAG
TTGTTCTGAGACTCAGGGGCATCTGCCAGGATGTCCTCAAGTGTCCGGCAGAAGAGTTTGGCCTGCTCAA
GCCTATCCTCCCGGCTAAAGCCAGCTTGACTGTATTGTGACATGGCAAACAAAGTCTGCAAGGGGGTGGC
GTACTCCAGGACACAGGTGCCCGCCCGCTGCCCGTTCTCCAGAAGCTCATAGATGCTGTTGCTGTAAACC
CGATCCTTGATGCCAGCACGGTCACCGGTCTGCTGGGGCAGTTTATCCAGGAAGCGAATGTTGGGGTCAG
CCATACTCAGGTTATCAGGCACCCCACAGTCCAATGGGAGGAGAATATACAGCCGCTGGCTCACTGCACC
CCGTAGCAGGTTGTTGTAATGCTGATTGTAAGTTCGAATCCGGGCCTGGAGCTCTGGCAGGATCAGCCGC
AGATATCCGATGTAATATGACCATGCCAGCCCATGGGCCACGTTGAAATTCCCTTTTTCACACACTGCAG
AGATCTCAGCTGGGGCCAGGCCCTTGAGGCCCAGGAGGATGTTCAGTGCCTGCGAGAGGCCCAGGAGGGC
AAGCATCCAAGTGAAGGGCGGGCCGACCGCATTTGGGAGGGAGTAGTAGAAATAGATGGACAGCAGCAAC
AGGGCCCCACGGCGGAGGGGGCAGCCCAGGCAGGCCCGCACAGTCCTCCAGTAGCTGCCCCGGTACCTGG
AGTGGATGTGGCGCAGCTCCTCAGCCAGGCTGCAGACCCCGTTTAACAGCAGTCCCAGCTGCAGGGAGGC
TAGGTGGAGCACCAGGTACCGGAGAGTGTGCTCTGGTGGCTCTCCTAGCCCCCAAAGGGTCACCAGGCAG
GCACTCAGCAGAACCAAGGCTGCCTTCTGGGCCCCGTGACCCCTGGGACACGGGATGGATGGATGCAGGC
TGGAGTGGGGCATGAATTCTCCGGATCCGGCAGTCTAGAGGATGGTCCACCCCCGGGGTCGGCAGCCTTC
ACGTGGGCGGCGTGTATCCAAGCTGCGATGCCGTCTACTTTGAGGGCGGTGGGGGTGGTCAGCAGGACTG
TGTAAGGTCCTTTCCAGCGAGGTTCTAGGTTCTTAGTCTGGTGTCGGCGGACCCACACTGTGTCGCCGAC
TCGGTAAGGGTGAGGTACCACCGGTCGGTCCAGTTGTTCTTGGTAGGCTGCCGCCAGAGGTCTCCAGACT
TCGTGCTGGACTAAGTAGAGAGCCTGTAAGTGAGCTTGGAGAGAGGGGCTGTTAGTAACTCTTGTCATGT
CAGGGTCAGGGAAGTTTACAAGGGGCGGGGGTGCCCCATATAAGATCTCATATGGCCATATGGGGGCGCC
TAGAGAAGGAGTGAGGGCTGGATAAAGGGAGGATCGAGGCGGGGTCGAACGAGGAGGTTCAAGGGGGAGA
GACGGGGCGGATGGAGGAAGAGGAGGCGGAGGCTTAGGGTGTACAAAGGGCTTGACCCAGGGAGGGGGGT
CAAAAGCCAAGGCTTCCCAGGTCACGATGTAGGGGACCTGGTCTGGGTGTCCATGCGGGCCAGGTGAAAA
GACCTTGATCTTAACCTGGGTGATGAGGTCTCGGTTAAAGGTGCCGTCTCGCGGCCATCCGACGTTAAAG
GTTGGCCATTCTGCAGAGCAGAAGGTAACCCAACGTCTCTTCTTGACATCTACCGACTGGTTGTGAGCGA
TCCGCTCGACATCTTTCCAGTGACCTAAGGTCAAACTTAAGGGAGTGGTAACAGTCTGGCCCGGGCCCAT
ATTTTCAGACAAATACAGAAACACAGTCAGACAGAGACAACACAGAACGATGCTGCAGCAGACAAGACGC
GCGGCGCGGCTTCGGTCCCAAACCGAAAGCAAAAATTCAGACGGAGGCGGGAACTGTTTTAGGTTCTCGT
CTCCTACCAGAACCACATATCCCTCCTCTA
Features (pLannotate 1.2.2; 13 found; start..end, strand, type, name):
    306..601     -  LTR            3' LTR (ΔU3) (fragment): self-inactivating 3' long terminal repeat (LTR) from Moloney murine leukemia virus
    602..981     -  enhancer       CMV enhancer: human cytomegalovirus immediate early enhancer
   1169..1273    +  promoter       AmpR promoter: bla
   1274..2134    +  CDS            AmpR: β-lactamase; bla; confers resistance to ampicillin, carbenicillin, and related antibiotics
   2298..2886    +  rep_origin     ori: high-copy-number ColE1/pMB1/pBR322/pUC origin of replication
   3069..3121    +  CDS            lacI (fragment): lac repressor; lacI; The lac repressor binds to the lac operator to inhibit transcription in E. coli. This inhibition can be relieved by adding lactose or isopropyl-β-D-thiogalactopyranoside (IPTG).
   3187..3778    -  LTR            LTR: long terminal repeat from Moloney murine leukemia virus
   3832..4251    -  CDS            bsr: BSR_BACCE - Experimental evidence at protein level: Swiss-Prot protein existence level 1. Catalyzes the deamination of the cytosine moiety of the antibiotics blasticidin S, cytomycin and acetylblasticidin S. From Bacillus cereus.
   4260..4821    -  misc_feature   IRES: internal ribosome entry site (IRES) of the encephalomyocarditis virus (EMCV)
   4947..5963    -  CDS            STING1 (fragment): STING_HUMAN - Also known as ERIS From Homo sapiens (Human).
   5981..6355    -  misc_feature   pol region: Moloney murine leukemia virus (MMLV) pol region containing the splice acceptor site
   6365..6781    -  CDS            gag (truncated): truncated Moloney murine leukemia virus (MMLV) gag gene lacking the start codon
   6846..243     -  misc_feature   MMLV Ψ (across the origin): packaging signal of Moloney murine leukemia virus (MMLV)
