[The description below was written by a language model from this plasmid's Addgene catalogue record and pLannotate feature annotations shown in this document.]
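Description:
pMRX-hSTING-dCTT is a Moloney murine leukemia virus-based retroviral transfer vector built on the pMRX backbone for stable delivery of a mutant form of human STING (STING1, also known as TMEM173, MITA or ERIS) into mammalian cells. In bacteria it is maintained through a high-copy ColE1/pUC-type origin and selected with ampicillin via the β-lactamase gene and its native promoter. A short lacI fragment in the backbone appears to be a cloning remnant.

The viral cassette lies on the reverse strand of the 6,960 nt sequenced record. Read in the sense orientation, it begins with a CMV enhancer joined to a partial MMLV LTR (labelled by the annotation software as a ΔU3 3' LTR fragment). This arrangement is consistent with a hybrid 5' LTR that drives transcription of the viral genome in packaging cells. It is followed by the MMLV Ψ packaging signal, a truncated gag segment lacking its start codon, which extends the packaging region, and a pol-derived segment carrying the splice acceptor. Next comes the STING coding sequence, annotated as a fragment of about 1 kb. This matches the recorded "dCTT" mutation, which presumably denotes deletion of the C-terminal tail, although the record does not define the boundaries. An EMCV IRES links the STING sequence to the bsr blasticidin S deaminase gene, so both proteins are translated from one transcript and transduced cells can be selected with blasticidin. A full MMLV LTR closes the provirus. No epitope tag or reporter is annotated.

The stated purpose is retroviral transduction of STING, and the associated study concerns STING-driven calcium imbalance, ER stress and T cell death. The truncated variant would typically be compared with other STING forms, though the record does not describe specific experiments.
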