Addgene plasmid #214164: pMRX-hSTING-dCTT
Purpose: Retroviral transduction of STING
Depositing lab: Nan Yan. Depositing organization: University of Texas Southwestern Medical Center. Publication: STING-mediated disruption of calcium homeostasis chronically activates ER stress and primes T cell death. Wu J, Chen YJ, Dobbs N, Sakai T, Liou J, Miner JJ, Yan N. J Exp Med. 2019 Apr 1;216(4):867-883. doi: 10.1084/jem.20182192. Epub 2019 Mar 18. PubMed 30886058.
Backbone
  Vector backbone: pMRX
  Vector type: Retroviral
  Selectable markers: Blasticidin
Growth in bacteria
  Bacterial resistance: Ampicillin, 100 μg/mL
  Growth temperature: 37°C
  Growth strain: NEB Stable
  Copy number: High Copy
Gene/Insert
  Gene/Insert name: STING (dCTT)
  Species: H. sapiens (human)
  Mutation: dCTT
  Entrez Gene: STING1 (a.k.a. ERIS, MITA, MPYS, NET23, SAVI, STING, STING-beta, TMEM173, hMITA, hSTING)
  Cloning method: Gibson Cloning
  Sequencing primers: 5′ TGGACCATCCTCTAGACTG; 3′ CGATACTTGGCGTAATCAT
Terms and licenses: Academic/Nonprofit Terms; Industry Terms: Not Available to Industry
How to cite: pMRX-hSTING-dCTT was a gift from Nan Yan (Addgene plasmid # 214164 ; http://n2t.net/addgene:214164 ; RRID:Addgene_214164)
